Addgene plasmid #175368: pDN516
Purpose: (Empty Backbone) Yeast shuttle plasmid that allows conversion between low copy, high copy, and integrating vectors. Low copy, URA3-selected.
Depositing lab: Daniel Nickerson. Depositing organization: California State University, San Bernardino. Publication: Rapid conversion of replicating and integrating Saccharomyces cerevisiae plasmid vectors via Cre recombinase. Nickerson DP, Quinn MA, Milnes JM. G3 (Bethesda). 2021 Dec 8;11(12). pii: 6380430. doi: 10.1093/g3journal/jkab336. PubMed 34599813.
Backbone
  Vector backbone: pDN516
  Backbone size (bp): 4936
  Vector type: Yeast Expression
  Selectable markers: URA3
Growth in bacteria
  Bacterial resistance: Ampicillin, 100 μg/mL
  Growth temperature: 37°C
  Growth strain: DH5alpha
  Copy number: Low Copy
Terms and licenses: Academic/Nonprofit Terms; Industry Terms: Not Available to Industry
Depositor comments: This plasmid was generated by modification of plasmid pRS406 (Sikorski & Hieter, 1989, Genetics 122:19-27) by insertion of CEN6/ARSH4 low copy S. cerevisiae replication and partitioning locus with flanking restriction enzyme cut sites (AatII, AvrII, and SphI). bioRxiv pre-print 367219: Rapid conversion of replicating and integrating Saccharomyces cerevisiae plasmid vectors via Cre recombinase https://doi.org/10.1101/2020.11.03.367219
How to cite: pDN516 was a gift from Daniel Nickerson (Addgene plasmid # 175368 ; http://n2t.net/addgene:175368 ; RRID:Addgene_175368)
