[The description below was written by a language model from this plasmid's Addgene catalogue record and pLannotate feature annotations shown in this document.]
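Description:
pDN516 is an empty-backbone Saccharomyces cerevisiae/E. coli shuttle plasmid of about 4.9 kb, derived from the integrating vector pRS406 by inserting the CEN6/ARSH4 replication and partitioning locus. The centromere and autonomously replicating sequence let the plasmid replicate episomally and segregate stably at low copy in yeast. Selection in yeast relies on the URA3 gene under its own promoter, which complements uracil auxotrophy and can be counterselected with 5-fluoroorotic acid. In E. coli the plasmid is maintained through a ColE1/pUC-type origin and selected with ampicillin via the β-lactamase gene and its promoter. An f1 origin is also present, permitting single-stranded DNA production with helper phage. The catalogue's "low copy" label sits alongside this high-copy-type bacterial origin and probably reflects the yeast copy state.

No insert or yeast expression promoter is present. The cloning region is the pBluescript-style multiple cloning site set within a lacZα fragment, downstream of the lac promoter, operator and CAP site, and flanked by T7 and T3 promoters. This arrangement typically supports blue/white screening and in vitro transcription or sequencing of cloned fragments. Short rop, bom and lacI fragments are annotated as backbone remnants.

The CEN/ARS module is flanked by AatII, AvrII and SphI sites. The plasmid belongs to a vector series designed for conversion between low-copy, high-copy and integrating formats, with pDN516 representing the low-copy, URA3-selected form. The associated publication describes Cre recombinase-mediated conversion, but the feature table annotates no lox sites, so the record does not establish that this plasmid is Cre-convertible.
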