Features (pLannotate 1.2.2; 18 found; start..end, strand, type, name):
    293..328     +  CDS            rop (fragment): Rop protein, which maintains plasmids at low copy number; rop
    430..479     +  misc_feature   bom (fragment): basis of mobility region from pBR322
    487..702     +  promoter       URA3 promoter: S. cerevisiae URA3
    703..1506    +  CDS            URA3: orotidine-5'-phosphate decarboxylase, required for uracil biosynthesis; S. cerevisiae URA3; yeast auxotrophic marker, counterselectable with 5-fluoroorotic acid (5-FOA)
   1585..1636    +  misc_feature   bom (fragment): basis of mobility region from pBR322
   1664..2092    -  rep_origin     f1 ori (sequence partly withheld): f1 bacteriophage origin of replication; arrow indicates direction of (+) strand synthesis
   2096..2251    -  CDS            lacZα (fragment): LacZα fragment of β-galactosidase; lacZ fragment
   2259..2277    +  promoter       T7 promoter: promoter for bacteriophage T7 RNA polymerase
   2286..2393    -  misc_feature   MCS: pBluescript multiple cloning site
   2406..2424    -  promoter       T3 promoter: promoter for bacteriophage T3 RNA polymerase
   2469..2485    -  protein_bind   lac operator: The lac repressor binds to the lac operator to inhibit transcription in E. coli. This inhibition can be relieved by adding lactose or isopropyl-β-D-thiogalactopyranoside (IPTG). lac repressor encoded by lacI
   2493..2523    -  promoter       lac promoter: promoter for the E. coli lac operon
   2538..2559    -  protein_bind   CAP binding site: CAP binding activates transcription in the presence of cAMP. E. coli catabolite activator protein
   2572..2664    -  CDS            lacI (fragment): lac repressor; lacI; The lac repressor binds to the lac operator to inhibit transcription in E. coli. This inhibition can be relieved by adding lactose or isopropyl-β-D-thiogalactopyranoside (IPTG).
   2847..3435    -  rep_origin     ori: high-copy-number ColE1/pMB1/pBR322/pUC origin of replication
   3606..4466    -  CDS            AmpR: β-lactamase; bla; confers resistance to ampicillin, carbenicillin, and related antibiotics
   4467..4571    -  promoter       AmpR promoter: bla
   4623..191     +  misc_feature   CEN/ARS (across the origin): S. cerevisiae CEN6 centromere fused to an autonomously replicating sequence
>Addgene plasmid #175368 | pDN516 | addgene full sequence | sequence record 350295 | Addgene NGS Result
AGTACGCTTTTTGTTGAAATTTTTTAAACCTTTGTTTATTTTTTTTTCTTCATTCCGTAACTCTTCTACC
TTCTTTATTTACTTTCTAAAATCCAAATACAAAACATAAAAATAAATAAACACAGAGTAAATTCCCAAAT
TATTCCATCATTAAAAGATACGAGGCGCGTGTAAGTTACAGGCAAGCGATCCGTCTAAGAAACCATTATT
ATCGCATGCCTAGGACGTCTAAGAAACCATTATTATCATGACATTAACCTATAAAAATAGGCGTATCACG
AGGCCCTTTCGTCTCGCGCGTTTCGGTGATGACGGTGAAAACCTCTGACACATGCAGCTCCCGGAGACGG
TCACAGCTTGTCTGTAAGCGGATGCCGGGAGCAGACAAGCCCGTCAGGGCGCGTCAGCGGGTGTTGGCGG
GTGTCGGGGCTGGCTTAACTATGCGGCATCAGAGCAGATTGTACTGAGAGTGCACCATACCACCTTTTCA
ATTCATCATTTTTTTTTTATTCTTTTTTTTGATTTCGGTTTCCTTGAAATTTTTTTGATTCGGTAATCTC
CGAACAGAAGGAAGAACGAAGGAAGGAGCACAGACTTAGATTGGTATATATACGCATATGTAGTGTTGAA
GAAACATGAAATTGCCCAGTATTCTTAACCCAACTGCACAGAACAAAAACCTGCAGGAAACGAAGATAAA
TCATGTCGAAAGCTACATATAAGGAACGTGCTGCTACTCATCCTAGTCCTGTTGCTGCCAAGCTATTTAA
TATCATGCACGAAAAGCAAACAAACTTGTGTGCTTCATTGGATGTTCGTACCACCAAGGAATTACTGGAG
TTAGTTGAAGCATTAGGTCCCAAAATTTGTTTACTAAAAACACATGTGGATATCTTGACTGATTTTTCCA
TGGAGGGCACAGTTAAGCCGCTAAAGGCATTATCCGCCAAGTACAATTTTTTACTCTTCGAAGACAGAAA
ATTTGCTGACATTGGTAATACAGTCAAATTGCAGTACTCTGCGGGTGTATACAGAATAGCAGAATGGGCA
GACATTACGAATGCACACGGTGTGGTGGGCCCAGGTATTGTTAGCGGTTTGAAGCAGGCGGCAGAAGAAG
TAACAAAGGAACCTAGAGGCCTTTTGATGTTAGCAGAATTGTCATGCAAGGGCTCCCTATCTACTGGAGA
ATATACTAAGGGTACTGTTGACATTGCGAAGAGCGACAAAGATTTTGTTATCGGCTTTATTGCTCAAAGA
GACATGGGTGGAAGAGATGAAGGTTACGATTGGTTGATTATGACACCCGGTGTGGGTTTAGATGACAAGG
GAGACGCATTGGGTCAACAGTATAGAACCGTGGATGATGTGGTCTCTACAGGATCTGACATTATTATTGT
TGGAAGAGGACTATTTGCAAAGGGAAGGGATGCTAAGGTAGAGGGTGAACGTTACAGAAAAGCAGGCTGG
GAAGCATATTTGAGAAGATGCGGCCAGCAAAACTAAAAAACTGTATTATAAGTAAATGCATGTATACTAA
ACTCACAAATTAGAGCTTCAATTTAATTATATCAGTTATTACCCTATGCGGTGTGAAATACCGCACAGAT
GCGTAAGGAGAAAATACCGCATCAGGAAATTGTAAGCGTTAATATTTTGTTAAAATTCGCGTTAAATTTT
TGTTAAATCAGCTCATTTTTTAACCAATAGGCCGAAATCGGCAAAATCCCTTATAAATCAAAAGAATAGA
CCGAGATAGGGT
[37 nt withheld, positions 1763-1799]
AAAGAACGTGGACTCCAACGTCAAAGG
[49 nt withheld, positions 1827-1875]
T
[91 nt withheld, positions 1877-1967]
G
[124 nt withheld, positions 1969-2092]
CCATTCGCCATTCAGGCTGCGCAACTGTTGGGAAGGGCGATCGGTGCGGGCCTCTTCGCTATTACGCCAG
CTGGCGAAAGGGGGATGTGCTGCAAGGCGATTAAGTTGGGTAACGCCAGGGTTTTCCCAGTCACGACGTT
GTAAAACGACGGCCAGTGAGCGCGCGTAATACGACTCACTATAGGGCGAATTGGGTACCGGGCCCCCCCT
CGAGGTCGACGGTATCGATAAGCTTGATATCGAATTCCTGCAGCCCGGGGGATCCACTAGTTCTAGAGCG
GCCGCCACCGCGGTGGAGCTCCAGCTTTTGTTCCCTTTAGTGAGGGTTAATTGCGCGCTTGGCGTAATCA
TGGTCATAGCTGTTTCCTGTGTGAAATTGTTATCCGCTCACAATTCCACACAACATACGAGCCGGAAGCA
TAAAGTGTAAAGCCTGGGGTGCCTAATGAGTGAGCTAACTCACATTAATTGCGTTGCGCTCACTGCCCGC
TTTCCAGTCGGGAAACCTGTCGTGCCAGCTGCATTAATGAATCGGCCAACGCGCGGGGAGAGGCGGTTTG
CGTATTGGGCGCTCTTCCGCTTCCTCGCTCACTGACTCGCTGCGCTCGGTCGTTCGGCTGCGGCGAGCGG
TATCAGCTCACTCAAAGGCGGTAATACGGTTATCCACAGAATCAGGGGATAACGCAGGAAAGAACATGTG
AGCAAAAGGCCAGCAAAAGGCCAGGAACCGTAAAAAGGCCGCGTTGCTGGCGTTTTTCCATAGGCTCCGC
CCCCCTGACGAGCATCACAAAAATCGACGCTCAAGTCAGAGGTGGCGAAACCCGACAGGACTATAAAGAT
ACCAGGCGTTTCCCCCTGGAAGCTCCCTCGTGCGCTCTCCTGTTCCGACCCTGCCGCTTACCGGATACCT
GTCCGCCTTTCTCCCTTCGGGAAGCGTGGCGCTTTCTCATAGCTCACGCTGTAGGTATCTCAGTTCGGTG
TAGGTCGTTCGCTCCAAGCTGGGCTGTGTGCACGAACCCCCCGTTCAGCCCGACCGCTGCGCCTTATCCG
GTAACTATCGTCTTGAGTCCAACCCGGTAAGACACGACTTATCGCCACTGGCAGCAGCCACTGGTAACAG
GATTAGCAGAGCGAGGTATGTAGGCGGTGCTACAGAGTTCTTGAAGTGGTGGCCTAACTACGGCTACACT
AGAAGAACAGTATTTGGTATCTGCGCTCTGCTGAAGCCAGTTACCTTCGGAAAAAGAGTTGGTAGCTCTT
GATCCGGCAAACAAACCACCGCTGGTAGCGGTGGTTTTTTTGTTTGCAAGCAGCAGATTACGCGCAGAAA
AAAAGGATCTCAAGAAGATCCTTTGATCTTTTCTACGGGGTCTGACGCTCAGTGGAACGAAAACTCACGT
TAAGGGATTTTGGTCATGAGATTATCAAAAAGGATCTTCACCTAGATCCTTTTAAATTAAAAATGAAGTT
TTAAATCAATCTAAAGTATATATGAGTAAACTTGGTCTGACAGTTACCAATGCTTAATCAGTGAGGCACC
TATCTCAGCGATCTGTCTATTTCGTTCATCCATAGTTGCCTGACTCCCCGTCGTGTAGATAACTACGATA
CGGGAGGGCTTACCATCTGGCCCCAGTGCTGCAATGATACCGCGAGACCCACGCTCACCGGCTCCAGATT
TATCAGCAATAAACCAGCCAGCCGGAAGGGCCGAGCGCAGAAGTGGTCCTGCAACTTTATCCGCCTCCAT
CCAGTCTATTAATTGTTGCCGGGAAGCTAGAGTAAGTAGTTCGCCAGTTAATAGTTTGCGCAACGTTGTT
GCCATTGCTACAGGCATCGTGGTGTCACGCTCGTCGTTTGGTATGGCTTCATTCAGCTCCGGTTCCCAAC
GATCAAGGCGAGTTACATGATCCCCCATGTTGTGCAAAAAAGCGGTTAGCTCCTTCGGTCCTCCGATCGT
TGTCAGAAGTAAGTTGGCCGCAGTGTTATCACTCATGGTTATGGCAGCACTGCATAATTCTCTTACTGTC
ATGCCATCCGTAAGATGCTTTTCTGTGACTGGTGAGTACTCAACCAAGTCATTCTGAGAATAGTGTATGC
GGCGACCGAGTTGCTCTTGCCCGGCGTCAATACGGGATAATACCGCGCCACATAGCAGAACTTTAAAAGT
GCTCATCATTGGAAAACGTTCTTCGGGGCGAAAACTCTCAAGGATCTTACCGCTGTTGAGATCCAGTTCG
ATGTAACCCACTCGTGCACCCAACTGATCTTCAGCATCTTTTACTTTCACCAGCGTTTCTGGGTGAGCAA
AAACAGGAAGGCAAAATGCCGCAAAAAAGGGAATAAGGGCGACACGGAAATGTTGAATACTCATACTCTT
CCTTTTTCAATATTATTGAAGCATTTATCAGGGTTATTGTCTCATGAGCGGATACATATTTGAATGTATT
TAGAAAAATAAACAAATAGGGGTTCCGCGCACATTTCCCCGAAAAGTGCCACCTGACGTCCTAGGCATGC
GGTCCTTTTCATCACGTGCTATAAAAATAATTATAATTTAAATTTTTTAATATAAATATATAAATTAAAA
ATAGAAAGTAAAAAAAGAAATTAAAGAAAAAATAGTTTTTGTTTTCCGAAGATGTAAAAGACTCTAGGGG
GATCGCCAACAAATACTACCTTTTATCTTGCTCTTCCTGCTCTCAGGTATTAATGCCGAATTGTTTCATC
TTGTCTGTGTAGAAGACCACACACGAAAATCCTGTGATTTTACATTTTACTTATCGTTAATCGAATGTAT
ATCTATTTAATCTGCTTTTCTTGTCTAATAAATATATATGTAA
